Addgene plasmid #244221: SM469_EF1A-dHyperLbCas12a-T2A-BlastR
Purpose: Mammalian expression of dHyperLbCas12a with Blasticidin resistance selectable marker
Depositing lab: Tim Reddy. Depositing organization: Duke University. Publication: dHyperCas12a enables multiplexed CRISPRi screens. Melore SM, McRoberts Amador CD, Hamilton MC, Gersbach CA, Reddy TE. Nat Commun. 2026 Feb 12. doi: 10.1038/s41467-026-69090-z. PubMed 41673027.
Backbone
  Vector backbone: pFUGW
  Vector type: Mammalian Expression, Lentiviral, CRISPR
Growth in bacteria
  Bacterial resistance: Ampicillin, 100 μg/mL
  Growth temperature: 30°C
  Growth strain: NEB Stable
  Copy number: High Copy
Gene/Insert
  Gene/Insert name: dHyperLbCas12a
  Species: Synthetic
  Mutation: dHyperLbCas12a: D156R, D235R, E292R, E350R, and D832A
  Cloning method: Gibson Cloning
Terms and licenses: Academic/Nonprofit Terms; Industry Terms: Not Available to Industry
Depositor comments: Please visit https://doi.org/10.1101/2024.07.08.602263 for bioRxiv preprint.
How to cite: SM469_EF1A-dHyperLbCas12a-T2A-BlastR was a gift from Tim Reddy (Addgene plasmid # 244221 ; http://n2t.net/addgene:244221 ; RRID:Addgene_244221)
