[The description below was written by a language model from this plasmid's Addgene catalogue record and pLannotate feature annotations shown in this document.]
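Description:
SM469_EF1A-dHyperLbCas12a-T2A-BlastR is a 13.4 kb lentiviral transfer plasmid built on the pFUGW backbone for expressing a nuclease-dead, activity-enhanced Lachnospiraceae bacterium Cas12a in mammalian cells. It is maintained in E. coli through a high-copy ColE1/pUC-type origin and an ampicillin resistance gene. The backbone also carries an f1 origin and an SV40/EM7-driven bleomycin/Zeocin resistance cassette that sits outside the viral genome. The viral portion follows a standard HIV-1-derived design. A CMV enhancer/promoter is fused to a truncated 5' LTR to drive genomic RNA production in packaging cells, and is followed by the Ψ packaging signal with a partial gag sequence, the Rev response element and the cPPT/CTS. A second LTR, annotated as truncated, lies downstream and is followed by a bGH polyadenylation signal.

Between the LTRs, the human EF-1α promoter drives a single open reading frame encoding dHyperLbCas12a. This synthetic LbCas12a (LbCpf1) variant carries the substitutions D156R, D235R, E292R and E350R together with D832A. By its name, the protein is a catalytically dead "Hyper" enzyme that would bind targets specified by its guide RNAs without cutting. According to the construct name, a T2A self-cleaving peptide links this protein to blasticidin S deaminase, so both proteins come from one transcript and transduced cells can be selected with blasticidin. The T2A itself is not annotated in the feature table, though a gap between the two coding sequences is consistent with it and any additional linker or tag sequences. A WPRE downstream of the cassette enhances transcript expression. No guide RNA cassette is annotated, so crRNAs would presumably be supplied separately. The associated publication indicates use in generating stable cell lines for multiplexed CRISPR interference screens.
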