Features (pLannotate 1.2.2; 31 found; start..end, strand, type, name):
     31..83      -  misc_feature   bom (fragment): basis of mobility region from pBR322
    238..617     +  enhancer       CMV enhancer: human cytomegalovirus immediate early enhancer
    618..817     +  promoter       CMV promoter: human cytomegalovirus (CMV) immediate early promoter
    835..1015    +  LTR            5' LTR (truncated): truncated 5' long terminal repeat (LTR) from HIV-1
   1062..1187    +  misc_feature   HIV-1 Ψ: packaging signal of human immunodeficiency virus type 1
   1171..1534    +  CDS            HIV-1 gag (fragment): gag protein from human immunodeficiency virus 1; gag
   1680..1913    +  misc_feature   RRE: The Rev response element (RRE) of HIV-1 allows for Rev-dependent mRNA export from the nucleus to the cytoplasm.
   2290..2390    +  CDS            Rev (fragment): human immunodeficiency virus 1 (HIV-1) Rev protein; rev; enhances nuclear export of unspliced and incompletely spliced viral mRNAs
   2440..2557    +  misc_feature   cPPT/CTS: central polypurine tract and central termination sequence of HIV-1
   2630..3808    +  promoter       EF-1α promoter: strong constitutive promoter for human elongation factor EF-1α
   3824..7507    +  CDS            LbCpf1: CRISPR-associated protein from Lachnospiraceae bacterium ND2006 (Zetsche et al., 2015)
   7685..8080    +  CDS            BSD: blasticidin S deaminase; Aspergillus terreus BSD; confers resistance to blasticidin
   8090..8114    +  misc_feature   MCS (fragment): pBluescript multiple cloning site
   8114..8702    +  misc_feature   WPRE: woodchuck hepatitis virus posttranscriptional regulatory element
   8639..9220    +  CDS            nef (fragment): NEF_HV1H2 - Experimental evidence at protein level: Swiss-Prot protein existence level 1. Extracellular Nef protein targets CD4(+) T-lymphocytes for apoptosis by interacting with CXCR4 surface receptors. From Human immunodeficiency virus type 1 group M subtype B (isolate HXB2) (HIV-1).
   9227..9407    +  LTR            5' LTR (truncated): truncated 5' long terminal repeat (LTR) from HIV-1
   9439..9663    +  polyA_signal   bGH poly(A) signal: bovine growth hormone polyadenylation signal
   9667..9688    +  promoter       SV40 promoter (fragment): SV40 enhancer and early promoter
   9709..10137   +  rep_origin     f1 ori (sequence partly withheld): f1 bacteriophage origin of replication; arrow indicates direction of (+) strand synthesis
  10151..10480   +  promoter       SV40 promoter: SV40 enhancer and early promoter
  10528..10575   +  promoter       EM7 promoter: synthetic bacterial promoter&nbsp
  10594..10968   +  CDS            BleoR: antibiotic-binding protein; Sh ble from Streptoalloteichus hindustanus; confers resistance to bleomycin, phleomycin, and Zeocin™
  10978..11103   +  CDS            ble (fragment): BLE_KLEPN - Experimental evidence at protein level: Swiss-Prot protein existence level 1. Binding protein with a strong affinity to the bleomycin family of antibiotics. Binds to CL990; an antimitotic-antibiotic compound. From Klebsiella pneumoniae.
  11098..11219   +  polyA_signal   SV40 poly(A) signal: SV40 polyadenylation signal
  11290..11312   -  protein_bind   lac operator (fragment): The lac repressor binds to the lac operator to inhibit transcription in E. coli. This inhibition can be relieved by adding lactose or isopropyl-β-D-thiogalactopyranoside (IPTG). lac repressor encoded by lacI
  11316..11346   -  promoter       lac promoter: promoter for the E. coli lac operon
  11361..11382   -  protein_bind   CAP binding site: CAP binding activates transcription in the presence of cAMP. E. coli catabolite activator protein
  11395..11487   -  CDS            lacI (fragment): lac repressor; lacI; The lac repressor binds to the lac operator to inhibit transcription in E. coli. This inhibition can be relieved by adding lactose or isopropyl-β-D-thiogalactopyranoside (IPTG).
  11670..12258   -  rep_origin     ori: high-copy-number ColE1/pMB1/pBR322/pUC origin of replication
  12429..13289   -  CDS            AmpR: β-lactamase; bla; confers resistance to ampicillin, carbenicillin, and related antibiotics
  13290..13394   -  promoter       AmpR promoter: bla
>Addgene plasmid #244221 | SM469_EF1A-dHyperLbCas12a-T2A-BlastR | addgene full sequence | sequence record 486062 | Addgene NGS Result
GTCGACGGATCGGGAGATCTCCCGATCCCCTATGGTGCACTCTCAGTACAATCTGCTCTGATGCCGCATA
GTTAAGCCAGTATCTGCTCCCTGCTTGTGTGTTGGAGGTCGCTGAGTAGTGCGCGAGCAAAATTTAAGCT
ACAACAAGGCAAGGCTTGACCGACAATTGCATGAAGAATCTGCTTAGGGTTAGGCGTTTTGCGCTGCTTC
GCGATGTACGGGCCAGATATACGCGTTGACATTGATTATTGACTAGTTATTAATAGTAATCAATTACGGG
GTCATTAGTTCATAGCCCATATATGGAGTTCCGCGTTACATAACTTACGGTAAATGGCCCGCCTGGCTGA
CCGCCCAACGACCCCCGCCCATTGACGTCAATAATGACGTATGTTCCCATAGTAACGCCAATAGGGACTT
TCCATTGACGTCAATGGGTGGAGTATTTACGGTAAACTGCCCACTTGGCAGTACATCAAGTGTATCATAT
GCCAAGTACGCCCCCTATTGACGTCAATGACGGTAAATGGCCCGCCTGGCATTATGCCCAGTACATGACC
TTATGGGACTTTCCTACTTGGCAGTACATCTACGTATTAGTCATCGCTATTACCATGGTGATGCGGTTTT
GGCAGTACATCAATGGGCGTGGATAGCGGTTTGACTCACGGGGATTTCCAAGTCTCCACCCCATTGACGT
CAATGGGAGTTTGTTTTGGCACCAAAATCAACGGGACTTTCCAAAATGTCGTAACAACTCCGCCCCATTG
ACGCAAATGGGCGGTAGGCGTGTACGGTGGGAGGTCTATATAAGCAGCGCGTTTTGCCTGTACTGGGTCT
CTCTGGTTAGACCAGATCTGAGCCTGGGAGCTCTCTGGCTAACTAGGGAACCCACTGCTTAAGCCTCAAT
AAAGCTTGCCTTGAGTGCTTCAAGTAGTGTGTGCCCGTCTGTTGTGTGACTCTGGTAACTAGAGATCCCT
CAGACCCTTTTAGTCAGTGTGGAAAATCTCTAGCAGTGGCGCCCGAACAGGGACTTGAAAGCGAAAGGGA
AACCAGAGGAGCTCTCTCGACGCAGGACTCGGCTTGCTGAAGCGCGCACGGCAAGAGGCGAGGGGCGGCG
ACTGGTGAGTACGCCAAAAATTTTGACTAGCGGAGGCTAGAAGGAGAGAGATGGGTGCGAGAGCGTCAGT
ATTAAGCGGGGGAGAATTAGATCGCGATGGGAAAAAATTCGGTTAAGGCCAGGGGGAAAGAAAAAATATA
AATTAAAACATATAGTATGGGCAAGCAGGGAGCTAGAACGATTCGCAGTTAATCCTGGCCTGTTAGAAAC
ATCAGAAGGCTGTAGACAAATACTGGGACAGCTACAACCATCCCTTCAGACAGGATCAGAAGAACTTAGA
TCATTATATAATACAGTAGCAACCCTCTATTGTGTGCATCAAAGGATAGAGATAAAAGACACCAAGGAAG
CTTTAGACAAGATAGAGGAAGAGCAAAACAAAAGTAAGACCACCGCACAGCAAGCGGCCGCTGATCTTCA
GACCTGGAGGAGGAGATATGAGGGACAATTGGAGAAGTGAATTATATAAATATAAAGTAGTAAAAATTGA
ACCATTAGGAGTAGCACCCACCAAGGCAAAGAGAAGAGTGGTGCAGAGAGAAAAAAGAGCAGTGGGAATA
GGAGCTTTGTTCCTTGGGTTCTTGGGAGCAGCAGGAAGCACTATGGGCGCAGCGTCAATGACGCTGACGG
TACAGGCCAGACAATTATTGTCTGGTATAGTGCAGCAGCAGAACAATTTGCTGAGGGCTATTGAGGCGCA
ACAGCATCTGTTGCAACTCACAGTCTGGGGCATCAAGCAGCTCCAGGCAAGAATCCTGGCTGTGGAAAGA
TACCTAAAGGATCAACAGCTCCTGGGGATTTGGGGTTGCTCTGGAAAACTCATTTGCACCACTGCTGTGC
CTTGGAATGCTAGTTGGAGTAATAAATCTCTGGAACAGATTTGGAATCACACGACCTGGATGGAGTGGGA
CAGAGAAATTAACAATTACACAAGCTTAATACACTCCTTAATTGAAGAATCGCAAAACCAGCAAGAAAAG
AATGAACAAGAATTATTGGAATTAGATAAATGGGCAAGTTTGTGGAATTGGTTTAACATAACAAATTGGC
TGTGGTATATAAAATTATTCATAATGATAGTAGGAGGCTTGGTAGGTTTAAGAATAGTTTTTGCTGTACT
TTCTATAGTGAATAGAGTTAGGCAGGGATATTCACCATTATCGTTTCAGACCCACCTCCCAACCCCGAGG
GGACCCGACAGGCCCGAAGGAATAGAAGAAGAAGGTGGAGAGAGAGACAGAGACAGATCCATTCGATTAG
TGAACGGATCGGCACTGCGTGCGCCAATTCTGCAGACAAATGGCAGTATTCATCCACAATTTTAAAAGAA
AAGGGGGGATTGGGGGGTACAGTGCAGGGGAAAGAATAGTAGACATAATAGCAACAGACATACAAACTAA
AGAATTACAAAAACAAATTACAAAAATTCAAAATTTTCGGGTTTATTACAGGGACAGCAGAGATCCAGTT
TGGTTAATTAACCCGTGTCGGCTCCAGATCTGGCCTCCGGGCTCCGGTGCCCGTCAGTGGGCAGAGCGCA
CATCGCCCACAGTCCCCGAGAAGTTGGGGGGAGGGGTCGGCAATTGAACCGGTGCCTAGAGAAGGTGGCG
CGGGGTAAACTGGGAAAGTGATGTCGTGTACTGGCTCCGCCTTTTTCCCGAGGGTGGGGGAGAACCGTAT
ATAAGTGCAGTAGTCGCCGTGAACGTTCTTTTTCGCAACGGGTTTGCCGCCAGAACACAGGTAAGTGCCG
TGTGTGGTTCCCGCGGGCCTGGCCTCTTTACGGGTTATGGCCCTTGCGTGCCTTGAATTACTTCCACCTG
GCTGCAGTACGTGATTCTTGATCCCGAGCTTCGGGTTGGAAGTGGGTGGGAGAGTTCGAGGCCTTGCGCT
TAAGGAGCCCCTTCGCCTCGTGCTTGAGTTGAGGCCTGGCCTGGGCGCTGGGGCCGCCGCGTGCGAATCT
GGTGGCACCTTCGCGCCTGTCTCGCTGCTTTCGATAAGTCTCTAGCCATTTAAAATTTTTGATGACCTGC
TGCGACGCTTTTTTTCTGGCAAGATAGTCTTGTAAATGCGGGCCAAGATCTGCACACTGGTATTTCGGTT
TTTGGGGCCGCGGGCGGCGACGGGGCCCGTGCGTCCCAGCGCACATGTTCGGCGAGGCGGGGCCTGCGAG
CGCGGCCACCGAGAATCGGACGGGGGTAGTCTCAAGCTGGCCGGCCTGCTCTGGTGCCTGGCCTCGCGCC
GCCGTGTATCGCCCCGCCCTGGGCGGCAAGGCTGGCCCGGTCGGCACCAGTTGCGTGAGCGGAAAGATGG
CCGCTTCCCGGCCCTGCTGCAGGGAGCTCAAAATGGAGGACGCGGCGCTCGGGAGAGCGGGCGGGTGAGT
CACCCACACAAAGGAAAAGGGCCTTTCCGTCCTCAGCCGTCGCTTCATGTGACTCCACGGAGTACCGGGC
GCCGTCCAGGCACCTCGATTAGTTCTCGAGCTTTTGGAGTACGTCGTCTTTAGGTTGGGGGGAGGGGTTT
TATGCGATGGAGTTTCCCCACACTGAGTGGGTGGAGACTGAAGTTAGGCCAGCTTGGCACTTGATGTAAT
TCTCCTTGGAATTTGCCCTTTTTGAGTTTGGATCTTGGTTCATTCTCAAGCCTCAGACAGTGGTTCAAAG
TTTTTTTCTTCCATTTCAGGTGTCGTGAGCTTCTAGAGCCACCATGAGCAAGCTGGAGAAGTTTACAAAC
TGCTACTCCCTGTCTAAGACCCTGAGGTTCAAGGCCATCCCTGTGGGCAAGACCCAGGAGAACATCGACA
ATAAGCGGCTGCTGGTGGAGGACGAGAAGAGAGCCGAGGATTATAAGGGCGTGAAGAAGCTGCTGGATCG
CTACTATCTGTCTTTTATCAACGACGTGCTGCACAGCATCAAGCTGAAGAATCTGAACAATTACATCAGC
CTGTTCCGGAAGAAAACCAGAACCGAGAAGGAGAATAAGGAGCTGGAGAACCTGGAGATCAATCTGCGGA
AGGAGATCGCCAAGGCCTTCAAGGGCAACGAGGGCTACAAGTCCCTGTTTAAGAAGGATATCATCGAGAC
AATCCTGCCAGAGTTCCTGGACGATAAGGACGAGATCGCCCTGGTGAACAGCTTCAATGGCTTTACCACA
GCCTTCACCGGCTTCTTTCGCAACAGAGAGAATATGTTTTCCGAGGAGGCCAAGAGCACATCCATCGCCT
TCAGGTGTATCAACGAGAATCTGACCCGCTACATCTCTAATATGGACATCTTCGAGAAGGTGGACGCCAT
CTTTGATAAGCACGAGGTGCAGGAGATCAAGGAGAAGATCCTGAACAGCGACTATGATGTGGAGGATTTC
TTTGAGGGCGAGTTCTTTAACTTTGTGCTGACACAGGAGGGCATCCGCGTGTATAACGCCATCATCGGCG
GCTTCGTGACCGAGAGCGGCGAGAAGATCAAGGGCCTGAACGAGTACATCAACCTGTATAATCAGAAAAC
CAAGCAGAAGCTGCCTAAGTTTAAGCCACTGTATAAGCAGGTGCTGAGCGATCGGGAGTCTCTGAGCTTC
TACGGCCGGGGCTATACATCCGATGAGGAGGTGCTGGAGGTGTTTAGAAACACCCTGAACAAGAACAGCG
AGATCTTCAGCTCCATCAAGAAGCTGGAGAAGCTGTTCAAGAATTTTGACGAGTACTCTAGCGCCGGCAT
CTTTGTGAAGAACGGCCCCGCCATCAGCACAATCTCCAAGCGCATCTTCGGCGAGTGGAACGTGATCCGG
GACAAGTGGAATGCCGAGTATGACGATATCCACCTGAAGAAGAAGGCCGTGGTGACCGAGAAGTACGAGG
ACGATCGGAGAAAGTCCTTCAAGAAGATCGGCTCCTTTTCTCTGGAGCAGCTGCAGGAGTACGCCGACGC
CGATCTGTCTGTGGTGGAGAAGCTGAAGGAGATCATCATCCAGAAGGTGGATGAGATCTACAAGGTGTAT
GGCTCCTCTGAGAAGCTGTTCGACGCCGATTTTGTGCTGGAGAAGAGCCTGAAGAAGAACGACGCCGTGG
TGGCCATCATGAAGGACCTGCTGGATTCTGTGAAGAGCTTCGAGAATTACATCAAGGCCTTCTTTGGCGA
GGGCAAGGAGACAAACAGGGACGAGTCCTTCTATGGCGATTTTGTGCTGGCCTACGACATCCTGCTGAAG
GTGGACCACATCTACGATGCCATCCGCAATTATGTGACCCAGAAGCCCTACTCTAAGGATAAGTTCAAGC
TGTATTTTCAGAACCCTCAGTTCATGGGCGGCTGGGACAAGGATAAGGAGACAGACTATCGGGCCACCAT
CCTGAGATACGGCTCCAAGTACTATCTGGCCATCATGGATAAGAAGTACGCCAAGTGCCTGCAGAAGATC
GACAAGGACGATGTGAACGGCAATTACGAGAAGATCAACTATAAGCTGCTGCCCGGCCCTAATAAGATGC
TGCCAAAGGTGTTCTTTTCTAAGAAGTGGATGGCCTACTATAACCCCAGCGAGGACATCCAGAAGATCTA
CAAGAATGGCACATTCAAGAAGGGCGATATGTTTAACCTGAATGACTGTCACAAGCTGATCGACTTCTTT
AAGGATAGCATCTCCCGGTATCCAAAGTGGTCCAATGCCTACGATTTCAACTTTTCTGAGACAGAGAAGT
ATAAGGACATCGCCGGCTTTTACAGAGAGGTGGAGGAGCAGGGCTATAAGGTGAGCTTCGAGTCTGCCAG
CAAGAAGGAGGTGGATAAGCTGGTGGAGGAGGGCAAGCTGTATATGTTCCAGATCTATAACAAGGACTTT
TCCGATAAGTCTCACGGCACACCCAATCTGCACACCATGTACTTCAAGCTGCTGTTTGACGAGAACAATC
ACGGACAGATCAGGCTGAGCGGAGGAGCAGAGCTGTTCATGAGGCGCGCCTCCCTGAAGAAGGAGGAGCT
GGTGGTGCACCCAGCCAACTCCCCTATCGCCAACAAGAATCCAGATAATCCCAAGAAAACCACAACCCTG
TCCTACGACGTGTATAAGGATAAGAGGTTTTCTGAGGACCAGTACGAGCTGCACATCCCAATCGCCATCA
ATAAGTGCCCCAAGAACATCTTCAAGATCAATACAGAGGTGCGCGTGCTGCTGAAGCACGACGATAACCC
CTATGTGATCGGCATCGCCAGGGGCGAGCGCAATCTGCTGTATATCGTGGTGGTGGACGGCAAGGGCAAC
ATCGTGGAGCAGTATTCCCTGAACGAGATCATCAACAACTTCAACGGCATCAGGATCAAGACAGATTACC
ACTCTCTGCTGGACAAGAAGGAGAAGGAGAGGTTCGAGGCCCGCCAGAACTGGACCTCCATCGAGAATAT
CAAGGAGCTGAAGGCCGGCTATATCTCTCAGGTGGTGCACAAGATCTGCGAGCTGGTGGAGAAGTACGAT
GCCGTGATCGCCCTGGAGGACCTGAACTCTGGCTTTAAGAATAGCCGCGTGAAGGTGGAGAAGCAGGTGT
ATCAGAAGTTCGAGAAGATGCTGATCGATAAGCTGAACTACATGGTGGACAAGAAGTCTAATCCTTGTGC
AACAGGCGGCGCCCTGAAGGGCTATCAGATCACCAATAAGTTCGAGAGCTTTAAGTCCATGTCTACCCAG
AACGGCTTCATCTTTTACATCCCTGCCTGGCTGACATCCAAGATCGATCCATCTACCGGCTTTGTGAACC
TGCTGAAAACCAAGTATACCAGCATCGCCGATTCCAAGAAGTTCATCAGCTCCTTTGACAGGATCATGTA
CGTGCCCGAGGAGGATCTGTTCGAGTTTGCCCTGGACTATAAGAACTTCTCTCGCACAGACGCCGATTAC
ATCAAGAAGTGGAAGCTGTACTCCTACGGCAACCGGATCAGAATCTTCCGGAATCCTAAGAAGAACAACG
TGTTCGACTGGGAGGAGGTGTGCCTGACCAGCGCCTATAAGGAGCTGTTCAACAAGTACGGCATCAATTA
TCAGCAGGGCGATATCAGAGCCCTGCTGTGCGAGCAGTCCGACAAGGCCTTCTACTCTAGCTTTATGGCC
CTGATGAGCCTGATGCTGCAGATGCGGAACAGCATCACAGGCCGCACCGACGTGGATTTTCTGATCAGCC
CTGTGAAGAACTCCGACGGCATCTTCTACGATAGCCGGAACTATGAGGCCCAGGAGAATGCCATCCTGCC
AAAGAACGCCGACGCCAATGGCGCCTATAACATCGCCAGAAAGGTGCTGTGGGCCATCGGCCAGTTCAAG
AAGGCCGAGGACGAGAAGCTGGATAAGGTGAAGATCGCCATCTCTAACAAGGAGTGGCTGGAGTACGCCC
AGACCAGCGTGAAGCACGGATCCTATCCCTATGACGTGCCCGATTATGCCAGCCTGGGCAGCGGCTCCCC
TGCTGCCAAACGCGTTAAACTAGACGAAGATCCTGCCGCGAAGCGCGTGAAACTGGACGCTAGCGAGGGC
AGAGGAAGTCTTCTAACATGCGGTGACGTGGAGGAGAATCCCGGCCCTGGTACCATGGCCAAGCCTTTGT
CTCAAGAAGAATCCACCCTCATTGAAAGAGCAACGGCTACAATCAACAGCATCCCCATCTCTGAAGACTA
CAGCGTCGCCAGCGCAGCTCTCTCTAGCGACGGCCGCATCTTCACTGGTGTCAATGTATATCATTTTACT
GGGGGACCTTGTGCAGAACTCGTGGTGCTGGGCACTGCTGCTGCTGCGGCAGCTGGCAACCTGACTTGTA
TCGTCGCGATCGGAAATGAGAACAGGGGCATCTTGAGCCCCTGCGGACGGTGCCGACAGGTGCTTCTCGA
TCTGCATCCTGGGATCAAAGCCATAGTGAAGGACAGTGATGGACAGCCGACGGCAGTTGGGATTCGTGAA
TTGCTGCCCTCTGGTTATGTGTGGGAGGGCACCGGTTGAGAATTCGATATCAAGCTTATCGATAATCAAC
CTCTGGATTACAAAATTTGTGAAAGATTGACTGGTATTCTTAACTATGTTGCTCCTTTTACGCTATGTGG
ATACGCTGCTTTAATGCCTTTGTATCATGCTATTGCTTCCCGTATGGCTTTCATTTTCTCCTCCTTGTAT
AAATCCTGGTTGCTGTCTCTTTATGAGGAGTTGTGGCCCGTTGTCAGGCAACGTGGCGTGGTGTGCACTG
TGTTTGCTGACGCAACCCCCACTGGTTGGGGCATTGCCACCACCTGTCAGCTCCTTTCCGGGACTTTCGC
TTTCCCCCTCCCTATTGCCACGGCGGAACTCATCGCCGCCTGCCTTGCCCGCTGCTGGACAGGGGCTCGG
CTGTTGGGCACTGACAATTCCGTGGTGTTGTCGGGGAAATCATCGTCCTTTCCTTGGCTGCTCGCCTGTG
TTGCCACCTGGATTCTGCGCGGGACGTCCTTCTGCTACGTCCCTTCGGCCCTCAATCCAGCGGACCTTCC
TTCCCGCGGCCTGCTGCCGGCTCTGCGGCCTCTTCCGCGTCTTCGCCTTCGCCCTCAGACGAGTCGGATC
TCCCTTTGGGCCGCCTCCCCGCATCGATACCGTCGACCTCGAGACCTAGAAAAACATGGAGCAATCACAA
GTAGCAATACAGCAGCTACCAATGCTGATTGTGCCTGGCTAGAAGCACAAGAGGAGGAGGAGGTGGGTTT
TCCAGTCACACCTCAGGTACCTTTAAGACCAATGACTTACAAGGCAGCTGTAGATCTTAGCCACTTTTTA
AAAGAAAAGGGGGGACTGGAAGGGCTAATTCACTCCCAACGAAGACAAGATATCCTTGATCTGTGGATCT
ACCACACACAAGGCTACTTCCCTGATTGGCAGAACTACACACCAGGGCCAGGGATCAGATATCCACTGAC
CTTTGGATGGTGCTACAAGCTAGTACCAGTTGAGCAAGAGAAGGTAGAAGAAGCCAATGAAGGAGAGAAC
ACCCGCTTGTTACACCCTGTGAGCCTGCATGGGATGGATGACCCGGAGAGAGAAGTATTAGAGTGGAGGT
TTGACAGCCGCCTAGCATTTCATCACATGGCCCGAGAGCTGCATCCGGACTGTACTGGGTCTCTCTGGTT
AGACCAGATCTGAGCCTGGGAGCTCTCTGGCTAACTAGGGAACCCACTGCTTAAGCCTCAATAAAGCTTG
CCTTGAGTGCTTCAAGTAGTGTGTGCCCGTCTGTTGTGTGACTCTGGTAACTAGAGATCCCTCAGACCCT
TTTAGTCAGTGTGGAAAATCTCTAGCAGGGCCCGTTTAAACCCGCTGATCAGCCTCGACTGTGCCTTCTA
GTTGCCAGCCATCTGTTGTTTGCCCCTCCCCCGTGCCTTCCTTGACCCTGGAAGGTGCCACTCCCACTGT
CCTTTCCTAATAAAATGAGGAAATTGCATCGCATTGTCTGAGTAGGTGTCATTCTATTCTGGGGGGTGGG
GTGGGGCAGGACAGCAAGGGGGAGGATTGGGAAGACAATAGCAGGCATGCTGGGGATGCGGTGGGCTCTA
TGGCTTCTGAGGCGGAAAGAACCAGCTGGGGCTCTAGGGGGTATCCCC
[124 nt withheld, positions 9709-9832]
C
[91 nt withheld, positions 9834-9924]
A
[49 nt withheld, positions 9926-9974]
CCTTTGACGTTGGAGTCCACGTTCTTT
[37 nt withheld, positions 10002-10038]
ACCCTATCTCGGTCTATTCTTTTGATTTATAAGGGATTTTGCCGATTTCGGCCTATTGGTTAAAAAATGA
GCTGATTTAACAAAAATTTAACGCGAATTAATTCTGTGGAATGTGTGTCAGTTAGGGTGTGGAAAGTCCC
CAGGCTCCCCAGCAGGCAGAAGTATGCAAAGCATGCATCTCAATTAGTCAGCAACCAGGTGTGGAAAGTC
CCCAGGCTCCCCAGCAGGCAGAAGTATGCAAAGCATGCATCTCAATTAGTCAGCAACCATAGTCCCGCCC
CTAACTCCGCCCATCCCGCCCCTAACTCCGCCCAGTTCCGCCCATTCTCCGCCCCATGGCTGACTAATTT
TTTTTATTTATGCAGAGGCCGAGGCCGCCTCTGCCTCTGAGCTATTCCAGAAGTAGTGAGGAGGCTTTTT
TGGAGGCCTAGGCTTTTGCAAAAAGCTCCCGGGAGCTTGTATATCCATTTTCGGATCTGATCAGCACGTG
TTGACAATTAATCATCGGCATAGTATATCGGCATAGTATAATACGACAAGGTGAGGAACTAAACCATGGC
CAAGTTGACCAGTGCCGTTCCGGTGCTCACCGCGCGCGACGTCGCCGGAGCGGTCGAGTTCTGGACCGAC
CGGCTCGGGTTCTCCCGGGACTTCGTGGAGGACGACTTCGCCGGTGTGGTCCGGGACGACGTGACCCTGT
TCATCAGCGCGGTCCAGGACCAGGTGGTGCCGGACAACACCCTGGCCTGGGTGTGGGTGCGCGGCCTGGA
CGAGCTGTACGCCGAGTGGTCGGAGGTCGTGTCCACGAACTTCCGGGACGCCTCCGGGCCGGCCATGACC
GAGATCGGCGAGCAGCCGTGGGGGCGGGAGTTCGCCCTGCGCGACCCGGCCGGCAACTGCGTGCACTTCG
TGGCCGAGGAGCAGGACTGACACGTGCTACGAGATTTCGATTCCACCGCCGCCTTCTATGAAAGGTTGGG
CTTCGGAATCGTTTTCCGGGACGCCGGCTGGATGATCCTCCAGCGCGGGGATCTCATGCTGGAGTTCTTC
GCCCACCCCAACTTGTTTATTGCAGCTTATAATGGTTACAAATAAAGCAATAGCATCACAAATTTCACAA
ATAAAGCATTTTTTTCACTGCATTCTAGTTGTGGTTTGTCCAAACTCATCAATGTATCTTATCATGTCTG
TATACCGTCGACCTCTAGCTAGAGCTTGGCGTAATCATGGTCATAGCTGTTTCCTGTGTGAAATTGTTAT
CCGCTCACAATTCCACACAACATACGAGCCGGAAGCATAAAGTGTAAAGCCTGGGGTGCCTAATGAGTGA
GCTAACTCACATTAATTGCGTTGCGCTCACTGCCCGCTTTCCAGTCGGGAAACCTGTCGTGCCAGCTGCA
TTAATGAATCGGCCAACGCGCGGGGAGAGGCGGTTTGCGTATTGGGCGCTCTTCCGCTTCCTCGCTCACT
GACTCGCTGCGCTCGGTCGTTCGGCTGCGGCGAGCGGTATCAGCTCACTCAAAGGCGGTAATACGGTTAT
CCACAGAATCAGGGGATAACGCAGGAAAGAACATGTGAGCAAAAGGCCAGCAAAAGGCCAGGAACCGTAA
AAAGGCCGCGTTGCTGGCGTTTTTCCATAGGCTCCGCCCCCCTGACGAGCATCACAAAAATCGACGCTCA
AGTCAGAGGTGGCGAAACCCGACAGGACTATAAAGATACCAGGCGTTTCCCCCTGGAAGCTCCCTCGTGC
GCTCTCCTGTTCCGACCCTGCCGCTTACCGGATACCTGTCCGCCTTTCTCCCTTCGGGAAGCGTGGCGCT
TTCTCATAGCTCACGCTGTAGGTATCTCAGTTCGGTGTAGGTCGTTCGCTCCAAGCTGGGCTGTGTGCAC
GAACCCCCCGTTCAGCCCGACCGCTGCGCCTTATCCGGTAACTATCGTCTTGAGTCCAACCCGGTAAGAC
ACGACTTATCGCCACTGGCAGCAGCCACTGGTAACAGGATTAGCAGAGCGAGGTATGTAGGCGGTGCTAC
AGAGTTCTTGAAGTGGTGGCCTAACTACGGCTACACTAGAAGAACAGTATTTGGTATCTGCGCTCTGCTG
AAGCCAGTTACCTTCGGAAAAAGAGTTGGTAGCTCTTGATCCGGCAAACAAACCACCGCTGGTAGCGGTG
GTTTTTTTGTTTGCAAGCAGCAGATTACGCGCAGAAAAAAAGGATCTCAAGAAGATCCTTTGATCTTTTC
TACGGGGTCTGACGCTCAGTGGAACGAAAACTCACGTTAAGGGATTTTGGTCATGAGATTATCAAAAAGG
ATCTTCACCTAGATCCTTTTAAATTAAAAATGAAGTTTTAAATCAATCTAAAGTATATATGAGTAAACTT
GGTCTGACAGTTACCAATGCTTAATCAGTGAGGCACCTATCTCAGCGATCTGTCTATTTCGTTCATCCAT
AGTTGCCTGACTCCCCGTCGTGTAGATAACTACGATACGGGAGGGCTTACCATCTGGCCCCAGTGCTGCA
ATGATACCGCGAGACCCACGCTCACCGGCTCCAGATTTATCAGCAATAAACCAGCCAGCCGGAAGGGCCG
AGCGCAGAAGTGGTCCTGCAACTTTATCCGCCTCCATCCAGTCTATTAATTGTTGCCGGGAAGCTAGAGT
AAGTAGTTCGCCAGTTAATAGTTTGCGCAACGTTGTTGCCATTGCTACAGGCATCGTGGTGTCACGCTCG
TCGTTTGGTATGGCTTCATTCAGCTCCGGTTCCCAACGATCAAGGCGAGTTACATGATCCCCCATGTTGT
GCAAAAAAGCGGTTAGCTCCTTCGGTCCTCCGATCGTTGTCAGAAGTAAGTTGGCCGCAGTGTTATCACT
CATGGTTATGGCAGCACTGCATAATTCTCTTACTGTCATGCCATCCGTAAGATGCTTTTCTGTGACTGGT
GAGTACTCAACCAAGTCATTCTGAGAATAGTGTATGCGGCGACCGAGTTGCTCTTGCCCGGCGTCAATAC
GGGATAATACCGCGCCACATAGCAGAACTTTAAAAGTGCTCATCATTGGAAAACGTTCTTCGGGGCGAAA
ACTCTCAAGGATCTTACCGCTGTTGAGATCCAGTTCGATGTAACCCACTCGTGCACCCAACTGATCTTCA
GCATCTTTTACTTTCACCAGCGTTTCTGGGTGAGCAAAAACAGGAAGGCAAAATGCCGCAAAAAAGGGAA
TAAGGGCGACACGGAAATGTTGAATACTCATACTCTTCCTTTTTCAATATTATTGAAGCATTTATCAGGG
TTATTGTCTCATGAGCGGATACATATTTGAATGTATTTAGAAAAATAAACAAATAGGGGTTCCGCGCACA
TTTCCCCGAAAAGTGCCACCTGAC
